>Addgene plasmid #41212 | TAL3038 | depositor partial sequence | sequence record 54851 | TAL3038 sequence 2430 bps
TCTAGAGCTAGCACCATGGACTACAAAGACCATGACGGTGATTATAAAGATCATGACATCGATTACAAGG
ATGACGATGACAAGATGGCCCCCAAGAAGAAGAGGAAGGTGGGCATTCACCGCGGGGTACCTATGGTGGA
CTTGAGGACACTCGGTTATTCGCAACAGCAACAGGAGAAAATCAAGCCTAAGGTCAGGAGCACCGTCGCG
CAACACCACGAGGCGCTTGTGGGGCATGGCTTCACTCATGCGCATATTGTCGCGCTTTCACAGCACCCTG
CGGCGCTTGGGACGGTGGCTGTCAAATACCAAGATATGATTGCGGCCCTGCCCGAAGCCACGCACGAGGC
AATTGTAGGGGTCGGTAAACAGTGGTCGGGAGCGCGAGCACTTGAGGCGCTGCTGACTGTGGCGGGTGAG
CTTAGGGGGCCTCCGCTCCAGCTCGACACCGGGCAGCTGCTGAAGATCGCGAAGAGAGGGGGAGTAACAG
CGGTAGAGGCAGTGCACGCCTGGCGCAATGCGCTCACCGGGGCCCCCTTGAACCTGACCCCAGACCAGGT
AGTCGCAATCGCGTCGAACATTGGGGGAAAGCAAGCCCTGGAAACCGTGCAAAGGTTGTTGCCGGTCCTT
TGTCAAGACCACGGCCTTACACCGGAGCAAGTCGTGGCCATTGCAAGCAATGGGGGTGGCAAACAGGCTC
TTGAGACGGTTCAGAGACTTCTCCCAGTTCTCTGTCAAGCCCACGGGCTGACTCCCGATCAAGTTGTAGC
GATTGCGTCGAACATTGGAGGGAAACAAGCATTGGAGACTGTCCAACGGCTCCTTCCCGTGTTGTGTCAA
GCCCACGGTTTGACGCCTGCACAAGTGGTCGCCATCGCCTCCAATATTGGCGGTAAGCAGGCGCTGGAAA
CAGTACAGCGCCTGCTGCCTGTACTGTGCCAGGATCATGGACTGACCCCAGACCAGGTAGTCGCAATCGC
GTCACATGACGGGGGAAAGCAAGCCCTGGAAACCGTGCAAAGGTTGTTGCCGGTCCTTTGTCAAGACCAC
GGCCTTACACCGGAGCAAGTCGTGGCCATTGCAAGCAACATCGGTGGCAAACAGGCTCTTGAGACGGTTC
AGAGACTTCTCCCAGTTCTCTGTCAAGCCCACGGGCTGACTCCCGATCAAGTTGTAGCGATTGCGTCGAA
CATTGGAGGGAAACAAGCATTGGAGACTGTCCAACGGCTCCTTCCCGTGTTGTGTCAAGCCCACGGTTTG
ACGCCTGCACAAGTGGTCGCCATCGCCTCCAATATTGGCGGTAAGCAGGCGCTGGAAACAGTACAGCGCC
TGCTGCCTGTACTGTGCCAGGATCATGGACTGACCCCAGACCAGGTAGTCGCAATCGCGTCAAACGGAGG
GGGAAAGCAAGCCCTGGAAACCGTGCAAAGGTTGTTGCCGGTCCTTTGTCAAGACCACGGCCTTACACCG
GAGCAAGTCGTGGCCATTGCATCCCACGACGGTGGCAAACAGGCTCTTGAGACGGTTCAGAGACTTCTCC
CAGTTCTCTGTCAAGCCCACGGGCTGACTCCCGATCAAGTTGTAGCGATTGCGTCGCATGACGGAGGGAA
ACAAGCATTGGAGACTGTCCAACGGCTCCTTCCCGTGTTGTGTCAAGCCCACGGTTTGACGCCTGCACAA
GTGGTCGCCATCGCCAGCCATGATGGCGGTAAGCAGGCGCTGGAAACAGTACAGCGCCTGCTGCCTGTAC
TGTGCCAGGATCATGGACTGACCCCAGACCAGGTAGTCGCAATCGCGTCGAACATTGGGGGAAAGCAAGC
CCTGGAAACCGTGCAAAGGTTGTTGCCGGTCCTTTGTCAAGACCACGGCCTTACACCGGAGCAAGTCGTG
GCCATTGCATCCCACGACGGTGGCAAACAGGCTCTTGAGACGGTTCAGAGACTTCTCCCAGTTCTCTGTC
AAGCCCACGGGCTGACTCCCGATCAAGTTGTAGCGATTGCGTCGCATGACGGAGGGAAACAAGCATTGGA
GACTGTCCAACGGCTCCTTCCCGTGTTGTGTCAAGCCCACGGTTTGACGCCTGCACAAGTGGTCGCCATC
GCCTCCAATATTGGCGGTAAGCAGGCGCTGGAAACAGTACAGCGCCTGCTGCCTGTACTGTGCCAGGATC
ATGGACTGACACCCGAACAGGTGGTCGCCATTGCTTCCCACGACGGAGGACGGCCAGCCTTGGAGTCCAT
CGTAGCCCAATTGTCCAGGCCCGATCCCGCGTTGGCTGCGTTAACGAATGACCATCTGGTGGCGTTGGCA
TGTCTTGGTGGACGACCCGCGCTCGATGCAGTCAAAAAGGGTCTGCCTCATGCTCCCGCATTGATCAAAA
GAACCAACCGGCGGATTCCCGAGAGAACTTCCCATCGAGTCGCGGGATCC
