>Addgene plasmid #41212 | TAL3038 | addgene partial sequence | sequence record 56082 | JDS-TALEN-F 5'-TAGGGGTCGGTAAACAGTGG-3'
TGTGGCGGGTGAGCTTAGGGGGCCTCCGCTCCAGCTCGACACCGGGCAGCTGCTGAAGATCGCGAAGAGA
GGGGGAGTAACAGCGGTAGAGGCAGTGCACGCCTGGCGCAATGCGCTCACCGGGGCCCCCTTGAACCTGA
CCCCAGACCAGGTAGTCGCAATCGCGTCGAACATTGGGGGAAAGCAAGCCCTGGAAACCGTGCAAAGGTT
GTTGCCGGTCCTTTGTCAAGACCACGGCCTTACACCGGAGCAAGTCGTGGCCATTGCAAGCAATGGGGGT
GGCAAACAGGCTCTTGAGACGGTTCAGAGACTTCTCCCAGTTCTCTGTCAAGCCCACGGGCTGACTCCCG
ATCAAGTTGTAGCGATTGCGTCGAACATTGGAGGGAAACAAGCATTGGAGACTGTCCAACGGCTCCTTCC
CGTGTTGTGTCAAGCCCACGGTTTGACGCCTGCACAAGTGGTCGCCATCGCCTCCAATATTGGCGGTAAG
CAGGCGCTGGAAACAGTACAGCGCCTGCTGCCTGTACTGTGCCAGGATCATGGACTGACCCCAGACCAGG
TAGTCGCAATCGCGTCACATGACGGGGGAAAGCAAGCCCTGGAAACCGTGCAAAGGTTGTTGCCGGTCCT
TTGTCAAGACCACGGCCTTACACCGGAGCAAGTCGTGGCCATTGCAAGCAACATCGGTGGCAAACAGGCT
CTTGAGACGGTTCAGAGACTTCTCCCAGTTCTCTGTCAAGCCCACGGGCTGACTCCCGATCAAGTTGTAG
CGATTGCGTCGAACATTGGAGGGAAACAAGCATTGGAGACTGTCCAACGGCTCCTTCCCGTGTTGTGTCA
AGCCCACGGTTTGACGCCTGCACAAGTGGTCGCCATCGCCTCCAATATTGGCGGTAAGCAGGCGCTGGAA
ACAGTACAGCGCCTGCTGCCTGTACTGTGCC
