[The description below was written by a language model from this plasmid's Addgene catalogue record.]
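Description:
TAL3038 is a TALEN expression plasmid built on the JDS71 backbone, a roughly 6.4 kb vector classed as mammalian expression with a T7 promoter. It is maintained in E. coli as a high-copy plasmid under ampicillin selection. The record provides catalogue fields only, with no feature table, so the origin of replication and other backbone elements are not itemised. The use of a BGH reverse sequencing primer suggests a BGH polyadenylation region downstream of the coding sequence.

The insert, about 1.6 kb, is an engineered TAL effector repeat array designated ZebrafishCommunity-casp8ap2-Left. It is designed to recognise the left half-site of a target in the zebrafish casp8ap2 gene (also known as FLASH). It is not a copy of the casp8ap2 coding sequence itself. The array was cloned by restriction enzyme methods that destroyed the flanking sites. This places it in frame with elements supplied by the backbone: an N-terminal 3X Flag tag for detection and a C-terminal wild-type FokI nuclease domain. Expression is driven by the CMV promoter in transfected cells, while the T7 promoter should allow in vitro transcription of mRNA, the usual route for delivery into zebrafish embryos by injection.

Because FokI cleaves as a dimer, this "left" monomer is intended to be used with a matching "right" TALEN that binds the opposite strand across a spacer. The pair then makes a double-strand break whose error-prone repair produces indel mutations. The associated work describes targeted gene disruption in somatic zebrafish cells, and this construct serves that purpose for casp8ap2. The partner plasmid is not identified in the record.
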