Addgene plasmid #41212: TAL3038
Depositing lab: Keith Joung. Depositing organization: Massachusetts General Hospital. Publication: Targeted gene disruption in somatic zebrafish cells using engineered TALENs. Sander JD, Cade L, Khayter C, Reyon D, Peterson RT, Joung JK, Yeh JR. Nat Biotechnol. 2011 Aug 5;29(8):697-8. doi: 10.1038/nbt.1934. PubMed 21822241.
Backbone
  Vector backbone: JDS71
  Backbone manufacturer: Addgene plasmid #32287
  Backbone size w/o insert (bp): 6447
  Vector type: Mammalian Expression ; T7
Growth in bacteria
  Bacterial resistance: Ampicillin, 100 μg/mL
  Growth temperature: 37°C
  Growth strain: XL1 Blue
  Copy number: High Copy
Gene/Insert
  Gene/Insert name: ZebrafishCommunity-casp8ap2-Left (alt name: casp8ap2)
  Species: D. rerio (zebrafish)
  Insert size (bp): 1640
  Entrez Gene: casp8ap2 (a.k.a. FLASH, fc74h10, wu:fc74h10, zgc:113449)
  Promoter: CMV
  Tag / fusion protein: 3X Flag (N terminal on backbone); WT FOKI (C terminal on backbone)
  Cloning method: Restriction Enzyme; 5′ cloning site N/A (destroyed during cloning); 3′ cloning site N/A (destroyed during cloning)
  Sequencing primers: 5′ CMV-F; 3′ BGH-rev
Terms and licenses: Academic/Nonprofit Terms; Industry Terms: Not Available to Industry
Depositor comments: Target binding site: TATAACAAATCCCACCAC It is strongly recommended that users perform a diagnostic digest to verify this plasmid prior to use. For example, a double digest of the plasmid with BamHI and KpnI should result in two bands at 2.3kb and 5.8kb.
How to cite: TAL3038 was a gift from Keith Joung (Addgene plasmid # 41212 ; http://n2t.net/addgene:41212 ; RRID:Addgene_41212)
